>Addgene plasmid #27757 | pUT1167-HQ858711 | depositor full sequence | sequence record 13061 | Author sequence
CAAATAATGATTTTATTTTGACTGATAGTGACCTGTTCGTTGCAACAAATTGATGAGCAATGCTTTTTTA
TAATGCCAACTTTGTACAAAAAAGCAGGCTCCGCGGCCGCCCCCTTCACCATGTACCGGGTGAAGAGCGA
GGGGGAGGGCGAGGGCGAGGGCGACTGCGAAATGATGCTGCAGGAACAGATGGACTCGCTGGTGGCCGAC
GACGTCAGCAGCGGAGGAGGGTCGCCTCACAGGGGCGTCGGCACGCCCCTGAAGAAGGGGCCATGGACGT
CCGCGGAGGACGCCATCCTGGTGGACTACGTTAAGAAGAACGGCGAGGGCAACTGGAACGCGGTGCAGAA
GAACACCGGGCTGTTCCGCTGCGGCAAGAGCTGCCGCCTCCGGTGGGCGAACCACCTCAGGCCCAACCTC
AAGAAGGGGGCCTTCACCCCCGAGGAGGAGCGCCTCATCATCCAGCTCCACGCCAAGATGGGGAACAAGT
GGGCGAGGATGGCTGGTCACTTGCCAGGGCGTACTGACAATGAGATCAAGAACTACTGGAACACTCGAAT
AAAGAGATGTCAACGAGCTAGCCTTCCTATTTATCCTGCTAGTGTATGCAATCAATCTACAAATGAAGAT
CAGCAACTGTCTGGTAATTTTAACGGTGGCGAGAATATATCCAATGATCTTCTATCTGGGAACAGCCTTT
ATCTGCCAGATTTTACCAGTGACAATTTCATTGCGAACCCAGAGGCTTTATCCTATGCACCACAGTTGTC
AGCTGTTTCAATAAGCAATTTGCTCGGCCAAAGCTTTGCATCAAAAAGTTGTAGCTTCATGGATCAGGTT
GACCAAGCGGGGATGCTGAAACAATCTGGCTGTGTGCTTCCTGCATTGAGCGATGCCATTGACAGTGTGC
TTTTCCTCAGCAAGGGTGGGCGCGCCGACCCAGCTTTCTTGTACAAAGTTGGCATTATAAGAAAGCATTG
CTTATCAATTTGTTGCAACGAACAGGTCACTATCAGTCAAAATAAAATCATTATTTGCCATCCAGCTGAT
ATCCCCTATAGTGAGTCGTATTACATGGTCATAGCTGTTTCCTGGCAGCTCTGGCCCGTGTCTCAAAATC
TCTGATGTTACATTGCACAAGATAAAAATATATCATCATGAACAATAAAACTGTCTGCTTACATAAACAG
TAATACAAGGGGTGTTATGAGCCATATTCAACGGGAAACGTCGAGGCCGCGATTAAATTCCAACATGGAT
GCTGATTTATATGGGTATAAATGGGCTCGCGATAATGTCGGGCAATCAGGTGCGACAATCTATCGCTTGT
ATGGGAAGCCCGATGCGCCAGAGTTGTTTCTGAAACATGGCAAAGGTAGCGTTGCCAATGATGTTACAGA
TGAGATGGTCAGACTAAACTGGCTGACGGAATTTATGCCTCTTCCGACCATCAAGCATTTTATCCGTACT
CCTGATGATGCATGGTTACTCACCACTGCGATCCCCGGAAAAACAGCATTCCAGGTATTAGAAGAATATC
CTGATTCAGGTGAAAATATTGTTGATGCGCTGGCAGTGTTCCTGCGCCGGTTGCATTCGATTCCTGTTTG
TAATTGTCCTTTTAACAGCGATCGCGTATTTCGTCTCGCTCAGGCGCAATCACGAATGAATAACGGTTTG
GTTGATGCGAGTGATTTTGATGACGAGCGTAATGGCTGGCCTGTTGAACAAGTCTGGAAAGAAATGCATA
AACTTTTGCCATTCTCACCGGATTCAGTCGTCACTCATGGTGATTTCTCACTTGATAACCTTATTTTTGA
CGAGGGGAAATTAATAGGTTGTATTGATGTTGGACGAGTCGGAATCGCAGACCGATACCAGGATCTTGCC
ATCCTATGGAACTGCCTCGGTGAGTTTTCTCCTTCATTACAGAAACGGCTTTTTCAAAAATATGGTATTG
ATAATCCTGATATGAATAAATTGCAGTTTCATTTGATGCTCGATGAGTTTTTCTAATCAGAATTGGTTAA
TTGGTTGTAACACTGGCAGAGCATTACGCTGACTTGACGGGACGGCGCAAGCTCATGACCAAAATCCCTT
AACGTGAGTTACGCGTCGTTCCACTGAGCGTCAGACCCCGTAGAAAAGATCAAAGGATCTTCTTGAGATC
CTTTTTTTCTGCGCGTAATCTGCTGCTTGCAAACAAAAAAACCACCGCTACCAGCGGTGGTTTGTTTGCC
GGATCAAGAGCTACCAACTCTTTTTCCGAAGGTAACTGGCTTCAGCAGAGCGCAGATACCAAATACTGTC
CTTCTAGTGTAGCCGTAGTTAGGCCACCACTTCAAGAACTCTGTAGCACCGCCTACATACCTCGCTCTGC
TAATCCTGTTACCAGTGGCTGCTGCCAGTGGCGATAAGTCGTGTCTTACCGGGTTGGACTCAAGACGATA
GTTACCGGATAAGGCGCAGCGGTCGGGCTGAACGGGGGGTTCGTGCACACAGCCCAGCTTGGAGCGAACG
ACCTACACCGAACTGAGATACCTACAGCGTGAGCATTGAGAAAGCGCCACGCTTCCCGAAGGGAGAAAGG
CGGACAGGTATCCGGTAAGCGGCAGGGTCGGAACAGGAGAGCGCACGAGGGAGCTTCCAGGGGGAAACGC
CTGGTATCTTTATAGTCCTGTCGGGTTTCGCCACCTCTGACTTGAGCGTCGATTTTTGTGATGCTCGTCA
GGGGGGCGGAGCCTATGGAAAAACGCCAGCAACGCGGCCTTTTTACGGTTCCTGGCCTTTTGCTGGCCTT
TTGCTCACATGTTCTTTCCTGCGTTATCCCCTGATTCTGTGGATAACCGTATTACCGCCTTTGAGTGAGC
TGATACCGCTCGCCGCAGCCGAACGACCGAGCGCAGCGAGTCAGTGAGCGAGGAAGCGGAAGAGCGCCCA
ATACGCAAACCGCCTCTCCCCGCGCGTTGGCCGATTCATTAATGCAGCTGGCACGACAGGTTTCCCGACT
GGAAAGCGGGCAGTGAGCGCAACGCAATTAATACGCGTACCGCTAGCCAGGAAGAGTTTGTAGAAACGCA
AAAAGGCCATCCGTCAGGATGGCCTTCTGCTTAGTTTGATGCCTGGCAGTTTATGGCGGGCGTCCTGCCC
GCCACCCTCCGGGCCGTTGCTTCACAACGTTCAAATCCGCTCCCGGCGGATTTGTCCTACTCAGGAGAGC
GTTCACCGACAAACAACAGATAAAACGAAAGGCCCAGTCTTCCGACTGAGCCTTTCGTTTTATTTGATGC
CTGGCAGTTCCCTACTCTCGCGTTAACGCTAGCATGGATGTTTTCCCAGTCACGACGTTGTAAAACGACG
GCCAGTCTTAAGCTCGGGCCC
Features (pLannotate 1.2.2; 10 found; start..end, strand, type, name):
      1..100     +  protein_bind   attL1: mutant version of attL; recombination site for the Gateway® LR reaction LR Clonase™
    121..912     +  CDS            GAMYB (fragment): GAMYB_ORYSJ - Also known as GAM1, MYBGA From Oryza sativa subsp. japonica (Rice).
    938..1037    -  protein_bind   attL2: mutant version of attL; recombination site for the Gateway® LR reaction LR Clonase™
   1055..1073    -  promoter       T7 promoter: promoter for bacteriophage T7 RNA polymerase
   1207..2016    +  CDS            KanR: aminoglycoside phosphotransferase; aph(3')-Ia; confers resistance to kanamycin in bacteria or G418 (Geneticin®) in eukaryotes
   2163..2751    +  rep_origin     ori: high-copy-number ColE1/pMB1/pBR322/pUC origin of replication
   2934..3026    +  CDS            lacI (fragment): lac repressor; lacI; The lac repressor binds to the lac operator to inhibit transcription in E. coli. This inhibition can be relieved by adding lactose or isopropyl-β-D-thiogalactopyranoside (IPTG).
   3081..3108    -  terminator     rrnB T2 terminator: transcription terminator T2 from the E. coli rrnB gene
   3240..3283    +  terminator     rrnB T1 terminator: Escherichia coli rrnB; transcription terminator T1 from the E. coli rrnB gene
   3330..3366    -  CDS            lacZα (fragment): LacZα fragment of β-galactosidase; lacZ fragment
