[The description below was written by a language model from this plasmid's Addgene catalogue record and pLannotate feature annotations shown in this document.]
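Description:
pUT1167-HQ858711 is a Gateway entry clone built on the Invitrogen pENTR/D backbone, carrying the coding sequence of a maize (Zea mays) MYB-family transcription factor. It belongs to a maize transcription factor ORF collection assembled for functional genomics. The full plasmid sequence is 3,381 nt, consistent with an 801 bp insert in a 2,580 bp backbone. It is propagated in E. coli under kanamycin selection from an aph(3')-Ia resistance gene. Replication depends on a ColE1/pUC-type origin, which the annotation labels high-copy although the catalogue entry lists the plasmid as low copy.

The insert was PCR-amplified from a full-length cDNA template and retains its native stop codon, so it is suited to expression as an untagged or N-terminally tagged protein but not to C-terminal fusions after transfer. The automated annotation labels the ORF as a fragment of rice GAMYB. This is a homology-based match reflecting similarity among MYB proteins, not the identity of the gene, which the record gives as maize. The CDS sits between attL1 and attL2 sites, which allow directional transfer by LR Clonase recombination into any attR-containing destination vector, for example for plant, yeast or bacterial expression.

The entry vector has no promoter intended to express the ORF in a target host. The only promoter annotated is a T7 promoter beyond attL2, oriented back toward the insert. The rrnB T1 and T2 terminators upstream of attL1 insulate the cloning site from read-through transcription. The short lacI and lacZα fragments are backbone remnants with no evident function.
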