Addgene plasmid #27757: pUT1167-HQ858711
Depositing lab: John Gray & Erich Grotewold. Depositing organization: University of Toledo. Publication: The Maize TFome--development of a transcription factor open reading frame collection for functional genomics. Burdo B, Gray J, Goetting-Minesky MP, Wittler B, Hunt M, Li T, Velliquette D, Thomas J, Gentzel I, dos Santos Brito M, Mejia-Guerra MK, Connolly LN, Qaisi D, Li W, Casas MI, Doseff AI, Grotewold E. Plant J. 2014 Oct;80(2):356-66. doi: 10.1111/tpj.12623. Epub 2014 Aug 26. PubMed 25053252.
Backbone
  Vector backbone: pENTR/D
  Backbone manufacturer: Invitrogen
  Backbone size w/o insert (bp): 2580
  Vector type: Entry vector
Growth in bacteria
  Bacterial resistance: Kanamycin, 50 μg/mL
  Growth temperature: 37°C
  Growth strain: DH5alpha
  Growth instructions: E. coli TOP10
  Copy number: Low Copy
Gene/Insert
  Gene/Insert name: MYB transcription factor from EE156363
  Species: Zea mays
  Insert size (bp): 801
  GenBank ID: HQ858711
  Cloning method: Restriction Enzyme
  Sequencing primers: 5′ M13 For; 3′ M13 Rev
Terms and licenses: Academic/Nonprofit Terms; Industry Terms: Not Available to Industry
Depositor comments: This CDS was amplified using PCR from a full length cDNA template from the Maize Full-length cDNA Project (www.maizecdna.org) and the PCR product included the stop codon. The PCR product was cloned into a Gateway pENTR/D vector. Further information on this gene may be obtained at www.grassius.org using the GenBank number. (The second half of the plasmid name is the GenBank Number for the sequence of the insert)
How to cite: pUT1167-HQ858711 was a gift from John Gray & Erich Grotewold (Addgene plasmid # 27757 ; http://n2t.net/addgene:27757 ; RRID:Addgene_27757)
