>Addgene plasmid #27757 | pUT1167-HQ858711 | addgene partial sequence | sequence record 34083 | 27757 with M13pUC-fwd
ATAATGATTTTATTTTGACTGATAGTGACCTGTTCGTTGCAACAAATTGATGAGCAATGCTTTTTTATAA
TGCCAACTTTGTACAAAAAAGCAGGCTCCGCGGCCGCCCCCTTCACCATGTACCGGGTGAAGAGCGAGGG
GGAGGGCGAGGGCGAGGGCGACTGCGAAATGATGCTGCAGGAACAGATGGACTCGCTGGTGGCCGACGAC
GTCAGCAGCGGAGGAGGGTCGCCTCACAGGGGCGTCGGCACGCCCCTGAAGAAGGGGCCATGGACGTCCG
CGGAGGACGCCATCCTGGTGGACTACGTTAAGAAGAACGGCGAGGGCAACTGGAACGCGGTGCAGAAGAA
CACCGGGCTGTTCCGCTGCGGCAAGAGCTGCCGCCTCCGGTGGGCGAACCACCTCAGGCCCAACCTCAAG
AAGGGGGCCTTCACCCCCGAGGAGGAGCGCCTCATCATCCAGCTCCACGCCAAGATGGGGAACAAGTGGG
CGAGGATGGCTGGTCACTTGCCAGGGCGTACTGACAATGAGATCAAGAACTACTGGAACACTCGAATAAA
GAGATGTCAACGAGCTAGCCTTCCTATTTATCCTGCTAGTGTATGCAATCAATCTACAAATGAAGATCAG
CAACTGTCTGGTAATTTTAACGGTGGCGAGAATATATCCAATGATCTTCTATCTGGGAACAGCCTTTATC
TGCCAGATTTTACCAGTGACAATTTCATTGCGAACCCAGAGGCTTTATCCTATGCACCACAGTTGTCAGC
TGTTTCAATAAGCAATTTGCTCGGCCAAAGCTTTGCATCAAAAAGTTGTAGCTTCATGGATC
